>Addgene plasmid #78826 | pEGFP-N2-RIPK3 V460P | addgene partial sequence | sequence record 149848 | CMV-F 5'-CGCAAATGGGCGGTAGGCGTG-3'
CAGACTGGTTAGTGAACCGTCAGATCCGCTAGCGCTACCGGACTCAGATCTCGAGAATGTCGTGCGTCAA
GTTATGGCCCAGCGGTGCCCCCGCCCCCTTGGTGTCCATCGAGGAACTGGAGAACCAGGAGCTCGTCGGC
AAAGGCGGGTTCGGCACAGTGTTCCGGGCGCAACATAGGAAGTGGGGCTACGATGTGGCGGTCAAGATCG
TAAACTCGAAGGCGATATCCAGGGAGGTCAAGGCCATGGCAAGTCTGGATAACGAGTTTGTGCTGCGCCT
AGAAGGGGTTATCGAGAAGGTGAACTGGGACCAAGATCCCAAGCCGGCTCTGGTGACTAAATTCATGGAG
AACGGCTCCTTGTCGGGGCTGCTGCAGTCCCAGTGCCCTCGGCCCTGGCCGCTCCTTTGCCGCCTGCTGA
AAGAAGTGGTGCTTGGGATGTTTTACCTGCACGACCAGAACCCGGTGCTCCTGCACCGGGACCTCAAGCC
ATCCAACGTCCTGCTGGACCCAGAGCTGCACGTCAAGCTGGCAGATTTTGGCCTGTCCACATTTCAGGGA
GGCTCACAGTCAGGGACAGGGTCCGGGGAGCCAGGGGGCACCCTGGGCTACTTGGCCCCAGAACTGTTTG
TTAACGTAAACCGGAAGGCCTCCACAGCCAGTGACGTCTACAGCTTCGGGATCCTAATGTGGGCAGTGCT
TGCTGGAAGAGAAGTTGAGTTGCCAACCGAACCATCACTCGTGTACGAAGCAGTGTGCAACAGGCAGAAC
CGGCCTTCATTGGCTGAGCTGCCCCAAGCCGGGCCTGAGA
