>Addgene plasmid #78826 | pEGFP-N2-RIPK3 V460P | addgene partial sequence | sequence record 149852 | EGFP-N 5'-CGTCGCCGTCCAGCTCGACCAG-3'
TCTCGCCCTTGCTACCATGGTGGCGACCGGCCGGTGGATCCCGGGCCCGCGGTACCGTCGACTGCAGAAT
TCTTTCCCGCTATGATTATACCAACCCTGTGGCCTGCTCCAGGCTTCAGGATCTTTAGGGCCTTCTTGCG
AACCTACTGGTGGGGGGTGCTGCAAGCCCCTCCCCTTGCCCGAAGGTGCCAAGCCCCATGTGGGCAAGGC
AGTTGTCTGTTGCATAGTCAAGTAGTTGTTGTCTCCAGGTTGCACCCCAGAGCAGTTGTATATGTTAACG
AGCGGTCGCCCTGTTACTGGATTTGGCTCCGGGGTCCTGCAGGACCAGTTCATGCCTTGTCTCTCAGCCC
CCTGATTCCCTCGGGGTCCAGGACTTGGTGTTCCAGTTGAGGTAGGGCTGGGCATCTGGTTTCTGAAAGT
TGAGGTCTCTGGAGTCTGGGGAGGTTGGGCCATCGAATCTGAAGATGTGCCTGCTGTCCAGGCTTGTGGA
ACCTGCTCCTCTTGTGCCCTGCTCCTCTTGGTAAGGCTCGGGCATTTTTTAGGAACAGAGCTGGGAGGCT
CCTCTAGATTCAGTTTGTTTAGCCACTCAGAAACCATGACATCATTACGAGAGTGCTGGTTTTCTATGGT
TCTCCTAAAGCCATCCATTTCTGTCCCTCCTTGGCCTGACTCTGGGATAGAAAATCTCCTATTGCTGCTC
CTGAGCTGAGACAGGAAATCCTTTACCGTGGAGACAGCAGCATTCATATTGTTCTCCACCATCTGGAAGA
CTTCATCAGTTTTTGGTAGGCATTCCTGGAAGGAGGGTCTGTCCTTGGGCTCACTGCTCCAGCAGAGCTG
CATTAGCTCCTTCAGTCCTTCTAAGCCGGG
