[The description below was written by a language model from this plasmid's Addgene catalogue record.]
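Description:
pEGFP-N2-RIPK3 V460P is a mammalian expression plasmid built on the pEGFP-N2 backbone, a vector designed for making fusions in which the protein of interest sits upstream of, and in frame with, EGFP. It is maintained in E. coli as a high-copy plasmid under kanamycin selection. The record includes no feature table, so other backbone elements such as the origin of replication, polyadenylation signal or any mammalian selection cassette are not documented here. The restriction sites used for cloning are also listed as unknown.

The insert is human RIPK3 (also known as RIP3), the receptor-interacting serine/threonine kinase that acts as a central mediator of necroptosis, carrying a single amino-acid substitution, V460P. Expression is driven by the CMV promoter, a strong constitutive promoter in most mammalian cell lines, and the backbone-encoded GFP is fused to the C terminus of RIPK3, giving a fluorescent RIPK3 V460P-GFP protein. The record does not state the functional consequence of the V460P change, so it should be treated simply as a point mutant for comparison with the wild-type protein.

The stated purpose is to follow the subcellular localization of the RIPK3 V460P protein in live mammalian cells by fluorescence imaging after transfection. The plasmid comes from a study of how RIPK3 levels and necroptosis are controlled through ubiquitylation- and lysosome-dependent degradation by CHIP. In that context a GFP-tagged mutant allows its distribution and abundance to be compared with other RIPK3 variants.
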