Addgene plasmid #78826: pEGFP-N2-RIPK3 V460P
Purpose: To detect localization of RIPK3 V460P protein in live mammalian cells
Depositing lab: Jaewhan Song. Depositing organization: Yonsei University. Publication: CHIP controls necroptosis through ubiquitylation- and lysosome-dependent degradation of RIPK3. Seo J, Lee EW, Sung H, Seong D, Dondelinger Y, Shin J, Jeong M, Lee HK, Kim JH, Han SY, Lee C, Seong JK, Vandenabeele P, Song J. Nat Cell Biol. 2016 Mar;18(3):291-302. doi: 10.1038/ncb3314. Epub 2016 Feb 22. PubMed 26900751.
Backbone
  Vector backbone: pEGFP-N2
  Vector type: Mammalian Expression
Growth in bacteria
  Bacterial resistance: Kanamycin, 50 μg/mL
  Growth temperature: 37°C
  Growth strain: DH5alpha
  Copy number: High Copy
Gene/Insert
  Gene/Insert name: RIPK3
  Species: H. sapiens (human)
  Mutation: V460P
  Entrez Gene: RIPK3 (a.k.a. RIP3)
  Promoter: CMV
  Tag / fusion protein: GFP (C terminal on backbone)
  Cloning method: Restriction Enzyme; 5′ cloning site unknown (unknown if destroyed); 3′ cloning site unknown (unknown if destroyed)
  Sequencing primers: 5′ CMV-F; 3′ EGFP-N
Terms and licenses: Academic/Nonprofit Terms; Industry Terms: Not Available to Industry
How to cite: pEGFP-N2-RIPK3 V460P was a gift from Jaewhan Song (Addgene plasmid # 78826 ; http://n2t.net/addgene:78826 ; RRID:Addgene_78826)
